>Addgene plasmid #8971 | pcDNA3-FLAG-Fos DD Y345A | addgene partial sequence | sequence record 17498 | 8971 with BGH-rev
TATAGAATAGGGCCCTCTAGATGCATGCTCGAGCGGCCGCCAGTGTGATGGATATCTGCAGAATTCCTCG
AGGGAAGACGTGTTTCTCCTCTCTGTAATGCACCAGCTCAGTCAGTGCCGGCTGCCCTGCCTTCTCTGAC
TGCTCACAGGGCTAGCAGTGTGGGGTCGCTCAGTGAGTCAGAGGAGGGCTCGTTGCTGCTGTCGCCCTTT
CGGTGGGCAGCTGCGCAGCTAGGGAAGGAGTCAGCCTCGGGGGCGGTGAAGACAAAGGAAGACGTATAGG
TAGTGCAGCTGGGAGTGCAGGTGACAACGGGAGTGCACAGGGGCTCCAGCTCTGTGACCATGGGCCCCAT
CCCCAGGGAACTGCTGTGCAGAGGCTCCCAGTCTGCTGCATAGAAGGAACCAGACAGGTCCACATCTGGC
ACAGAGCGGGCAGTCTCCGAGCCACTGGGCCTAGATGATGCCGGAAACAAGAAGTCATCAAAGGGTTCAG
CCTTCAGCTCCATGTTGCTAATGTTCTTGACCGGCTCCAAGGATGGCTTGGGCTCAGGGTCATTGAGAAG
AGGCAGGGTGAAGGCCTCCTCAGACTCTGGGGTGGTAGCCTCAGGCAGACCCCCAGTCAAGTCCAGGGAG
GTCACAGACATCTCCTCTGGGAAGCCCAGGTCATTGGGGATCTTGCAGGCAGGTCGGTGGGCTGCCAAAA
TAAACTCCAGTTTTTCCTTCTCTTTCAGTAGATTGGCAATCTCGGTCTGCAACGCAGACTTCTCGTCTTC
AAGTTGATCTGTCTCCGCTTGGAGCGTATCTGTCAGCTCCCTCCTCCGATTCCGGCACTTGGCTGCAGCC
ATCTTATTCCTTTCCCTTCGGATTCTCCGTTTCTCTTCCTCTTCAGGAGATAGCTGCTCTACTTTGCCCC
TTCTGCCGAT
