>Addgene plasmid #8971 | pcDNA3-FLAG-Fos DD Y345A | addgene partial sequence | sequence record 17499 | 8971 with CMV-F
GGCTACTAGAGAACCCACTGCTTACTGGCTTATCGAAATTAATACGACTCACTATAGGGAGACCCAAGCT
TGGTACCGAGCTCGGATCCACTAGTAACGGCCGCCAGTGTGCTGGAATTCACCATGGACTACAAAGACGA
TGACGACAAGTTCTCGGGTTTCAACGCGGACTACGAGGCGTCATCCTCCCGCTGCAGTAGCGCCTCCCCG
GCCGGGGACAGCCTTTCCTACTACCATTCCCCAGCCGACTCCTTCTCCAGCATGGGCTCCCCTGTCAACA
CACAGGACTTTTGCGCAGATCTGTCCGTCTCTAGTGCCAACTTTATCCCCACGGTGACAGCCATCTCCAC
CAGCCCAGACCTGCAGTGGCTGGTGCAGCCCACTCTGGTCTCCTCCGTGGCCCCATCGCAGACCAGAGCG
CCCCATCCTTACGGACTCCCCACCCCGTCGACCGGGGCTTACGCCAGAGCGGGAGTGGTGAAGACCATGT
CAGGCGGCAGAGCGCAGAGCATCGGCAGAAGGGGCAAAGTAGAGCAGCTATCTCCTGAAGAGGAAGAGAA
ACGGAGAATCCGAAGGGAAAGGAATAAGATGGCTGCAGCCAAGTGCCGGAATCGGAGGAGGGAGCTGACA
GATACGCTCCAAGCGGAGACAGATCAACTTGAAGACGAGAAGTCTGCGTTGCAGACCGAGATTGCCAATC
TACTGAAAGAGAAGGAAAAACTGGAGTTTATTTTGGCAGCCCACCGACCTGCCTGCAAGATCCCCAATGA
CCTGGGCTTCCCAGAGGAGATGTCTGTGACCTCCCTGGACTTGACTGGGGGTCTGCCTGAGGCTACCACC
CCAGAGTCTGAGGAGGCCTTCACCCT
