[The description below was written by a language model from this plasmid's Addgene catalogue record.]
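Description:
pcDNA3-FLAG-Fos DD Y345A is a mammalian expression plasmid built on a pcDNA3.1 backbone of about 5.4 kb. It carries a roughly 1.2 kb rat (R. norvegicus) c-Fos coding sequence, inserted as an EcoRI fragment with both flanking sites preserved. The plasmid is maintained at high copy in E. coli under ampicillin selection. It also carries a neomycin resistance marker, so transfected mammalian cells can be selected with G418 to make stable lines. The record does not name the promoter. pcDNA3-series vectors normally drive the insert from the CMV immediate-early promoter, and they place a T7 promoter just upstream of the cloning site, which fits the T7 primer listed for 5′ sequencing. No feature table was provided, so the regulatory elements cannot be confirmed from the record.

The encoded protein has an N-terminal FLAG epitope, which allows detection and immunoprecipitation with anti-FLAG antibodies and distinguishes it from endogenous Fos. It carries three substitutions. S362D and S374D (the "DD" in the name) replace two C-terminal serines with aspartate, a change commonly used to mimic constitutive phosphorylation. Y345A replaces a nearby tyrosine with alanine. The record does not state the functional purpose of each mutation. The associated publication concerns how immediate early gene products interpret the duration of ERK signalling, which suggests the construct is used to study how C-terminal phosphorylation and adjacent residues affect c-Fos regulation by the ERK pathway. It would most likely be compared with wild-type and other mutant Fos constructs in transfected mammalian cells.
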