Addgene plasmid #8971: pcDNA3-FLAG-Fos DD Y345A
Depositing lab: John Blenis. Depositing organization: Harvard Medical School. Publication: Molecular interpretation of ERK signal duration by immediate early gene products. Murphy LO, Smith S, Chen RH, Fingar DC, Blenis J. Nat Cell Biol. 2002 Aug . 4(8):556-64. 10.1038/ncb822 PubMed 12134156.
Backbone
  Vector backbone: pcDNA3.1
  Backbone size w/o insert (bp): 5400
  Vector type: Mammalian Expression
  Selectable markers: Neomycin (select with G418)
Growth in bacteria
  Bacterial resistance: Ampicillin, 100 μg/mL
  Growth temperature: 37°C
  Growth strain: DH5alpha
  Copy number: High Copy
Gene/Insert
  Gene/Insert name: c-Fos (alt name: Fos)
  Species: R. norvegicus (rat)
  Insert size (bp): 1200
  Mutation: S362D, S374D, Y345A
  Entrez Gene: Fos (a.k.a. c-fos)
  Tag / fusion protein: FLAG (N terminal on insert)
  Cloning method: Restriction Enzyme; 5′ cloning site EcoRI (not destroyed); 3′ cloning site EcoRI (not destroyed)
  Sequencing primers: 5′ T7
Terms and licenses: Academic/Nonprofit Terms; Industry Terms: Not Available to Industry
How to cite: pcDNA3-FLAG-Fos DD Y345A was a gift from John Blenis (Addgene plasmid # 8971 ; http://n2t.net/addgene:8971 ; RRID:Addgene_8971)
